Addgene plasmid #196837: pmax-PUFc_NES-ADARdd(E488Q)
Depositing lab: Albert Cheng. Publication: Simultaneous multifunctional transcriptome engineering by CRISPR RNA scaffold. Liu Z, Jillette N, Robson P, Cheng AW. Nucleic Acids Res. 2023 Aug 11;51(14):e77. doi: 10.1093/nar/gkad547. PubMed 37395412.
Backbone
  Vector backbone: pAC90-pmaxGW
  Backbone size w/o insert (bp): 2955
  Total vector size (bp): 5390
  Vector type: Mammalian Expression
  Selectable markers: Neomycin (select with G418)
Growth in bacteria
  Bacterial resistance: Kanamycin, 50 μg/mL
  Growth temperature: 30°C
  Growth strain: NEB Stable
  Copy number: Unknown
Gene/Insert
  Gene/Insert name: PUFc_NES-ADARdd(E488Q)
  Insert size (bp): 2325
Terms and licenses: Academic/Nonprofit Terms; Industry Terms: Not Available to Industry
How to cite: pmax-PUFc_NES-ADARdd(E488Q) was a gift from Albert Cheng (Addgene plasmid # 196837 ; http://n2t.net/addgene:196837 ; RRID:Addgene_196837)
