[The description below was written by a language model from this plasmid's Addgene catalogue record and pLannotate feature annotations shown in this document.]
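Description:
pmax-PUFc_NES-ADARdd(E488Q) is a mammalian expression plasmid of about 5.4 kb built on the Gateway-compatible pAC90-pmaxGW backbone. It is propagated in bacteria through a high-copy ColE1/pUC-type origin and selected with kanamycin via a Tn5 NeoR/KanR (aminoglycoside phosphotransferase) gene. In the annotation this gene is preceded only by a fragment of the bacterial bla promoter. The catalogue lists neomycin/G418 as the mammalian selectable marker, but no eukaryotic promoter for that marker appears in the feature table.

The expression cassette consists of the human CMV immediate-early enhancer and promoter followed by a chimeric β-globin/immunoglobulin intron, which generally improves transcript processing and expression. The roughly 2.3 kb insert sits between attB1 and attB2 sites, consistent with introduction by Gateway recombination. It encodes a fusion of a Pumilio (human PUM1) fragment, corresponding to a programmable PUF RNA-binding domain (the "PUFc" variant), to a fragment annotated as an ADAR2-type (Adarb1) adenosine deaminase. The annotation's best match for the deaminase is the rat protein, but the record does not state the species of origin. According to the name, the two parts are joined through a nuclear export signal, and the deaminase domain carries the E488Q substitution, commonly known as a hyperactive editing mutation. Neither the NES nor the mutation is annotated separately. A V5 epitope tag lies downstream of attB2, although the record does not show whether it is in frame with the fusion. An SV40 polyadenylation signal lies further downstream.

The associated publication concerns multifunctional transcriptome engineering with CRISPR RNA scaffolds. This suggests the plasmid supplies an A-to-I RNA-editing effector that is recruited through PUF-binding sites on a guide RNA scaffold.
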