Features (pLannotate 1.2.2; 13 found; start..end, strand, type, name):
    140..517     +  enhancer       CMV enhancer: human cytomegalovirus immediate early enhancer
    519..718     +  promoter       CMV promoter: human cytomegalovirus (CMV) immediate early promoter
    813..945     +  intron         chimeric intron: chimera between introns from human β-globin and immunoglobulin heavy chain genes
    960..984     +  protein_bind   attB1: mutant version of attB; recombination site for the Gateway® BP reaction BP Clonase™
   1083..2123    +  CDS            PUM1 (fragment): PUM1_HUMAN - Also known as KIAA0099 From Homo sapiens (Human).
   2241..3395    +  CDS            Adarb1 (fragment): RED1_RAT - Also known as Red1. Experimental evidence at protein level: Swiss-Prot protein existence level 1. Catalyzes the hydrolytic deamination of adenosine to inosine in double-stranded RNA (dsRNA) referred to as A-to-I RNA editing. This may affect gene expression and function in a number of ways that include mRNA translation by changing codons and hence the amino acid sequence of proteins; pre-mRNA splicing by altering splice site recognition sequences; RNA stability by changing sequences involved in nuclease recognition; genetic stability in the case of RNA virus genomes by changing seque
   3420..3444    -  protein_bind   attB2: mutant version of attB; recombination site for the Gateway® BP reaction BP Clonase™
   3497..3538    +  CDS            V5 tag: epitope tag from simian virus 5
   3593..3674    -  polyA_signal   SV40 poly(A) signal: SV40 polyadenylation signal
   3697..3765    -  CDS            large T antigen (fragment): large T antigen from SV40 (simian virus 40)
   3872..4460    -  rep_origin     ori: high-copy-number ColE1/pMB1/pBR322/pUC origin of replication
   4541..5335    -  CDS            NeoR/KanR: aminoglycoside phosphotransferase from Tn5; aph(3')-II (or nptII); confers resistance to neomycin, kanamycin, and G418 (Geneticin®)
   5336..5362    -  promoter       AmpR promoter (fragment): bla
>Addgene plasmid #196837 | pmax-PUFc_NES-ADARdd(E488Q) | addgene full sequence | sequence record 420055 | Addgene NGS Result
TCAATATTGGCCATTAGCCATATTATTCATTGGTTATATAGCATAAATCAATATTGGCTATTGGCCATTG
CATACGTTGTATCTATATCATAATATGTACATTTATATTGGCTCATGTCCAATATGACCGCCATGTTGGC
ATTGATTATTGACTAGTTATTAATAGTAATCAATTACGGGGTCATTAGTTCATAGCCCATATATGGAGTT
CCGCGTTACATAACTTACGGTAAATGGCCCGCCTGGCTGACCGCCCAACGACCCCCGCCCATTGACGTCA
ATAATGACGTATGTTCCCATAGTAACGCCAATAGGGACTTTCCATTGACGTCAATGGGTGGAGTATTTAC
GGTAAACTGCCCACTTGGCAGTACATCAAGTGTATCATATGCCAAGTCCGCCCCCTATTGACGTCAATGA
CGGTAAATGGCCCGCCTGGCATTATGCCCAGTACATGACCTTACGGGACTTTCCTACTTGGCAGTACATC
TACGTATTAGTCATCGCTATTACCATGGTGATGCGGTTTTGGCAGTACACCAATGGGCGTGGATAGCGGT
TTGACTCACGGGGATTTCCAAGTCTCCACCCCATTGACGTCAATGGGAGTTTGTTTTGGCACCAAAATCA
ACGGGACTTTCCAAAATGTCGTAATAACCCCGCCCCGTTGACGCAAATGGGCGGTAGGCGTGTACGGTGG
GAGGTCTATATAAGCAGAGGTCGTTTAGTGAACCGTCAGATCACTAGTAGCTTTATTGCGGTAGTTTATC
ACAGTTAAATTGCTAACGCAGTCAGTGCTCGACTGATCACAGGTAAGTATCAAGGTTACAAGACAGGTTT
AAGGAGGCCAATAGAAACTGGGCTTGTCGAGACAGAGAAGATTCTTGCGTTTCTGATAGGCACCTATTGG
TCTTACTGACATCCACTTTGCCTTTCTCTCCACAGGGAAAAAACAATTGACAAGTTTGTACAAAAAAGCA
GGCTCCGAATTCACCGGTGCCGCCACCATGAACGTTGGTGGTGGTGGAAGCGGGGGTGGGGGCAGCGGTG
GAGGGGGAAGCGGGCGCGCCTCTAGAGGCCGCAGCCGCCTTTTGGAAGATTTTCGAAACAACCGGTACCC
CAATTTACAACTGCGGGAGATTGCTGGACATATAATGGAATTTTCCCAAGACCAGCATGGGTCCAGATTC
ATTCAGCTGAAACTGGAGCGTGCCACACCAGCTGAGCGCCAGCTTGTCTTCAATGAAATCCTCCAGGCTG
CCTACCAACTCATGGTGGATGTGTTTGGTAATTACGTCATTCAGAAGTTCTTTGAATTTGGCAGTCTTGA
ACAGAAGCTGGCTTTGGCAGAACGGATTCGAGGCCACGTCCTGTCATTGGCACTACAGATGTATGGCAGC
CGTGTTATCGAGAAAGCTCTTGAGTTTATTCCTTCAGACCAGCAGAATGAGATGGTTCGGGAACTAGATG
GCCATGTCTTGAAGTGTGTGAAAGATCAGAATGGCAATCACGTGGTTCAGAAATGCATTGAATGTGTACA
GCCCCAGTCTTTGCAATTTATCATCGACGCGTTTAAGGGACAGGTATTTGCCTTATCCACACATCCTTAT
GGCTGCCGAGTGATTCAGAGAATCCTGGAGCACTGTCTCCCTGACCAGACACTCCCTATTTTAGAGGAGC
TTCACCAGCACACAGAGCAGCTGGTACAGGATCAATATGGAAGTTATGTAATCGAACATGTACTGGAGCA
CGGTCGTCCTGAGGATAAAAGCAAAATTGTAGCAGAAATCCGAGGCAATGTACTTGTATTGAGTCAGCAC
AAATTTGCAAACAATGTTGTGCAGAAGTGTGTTACTCACGCCTCACGTACGGAGCGCGCTGTGCTCATCG
ACGAGGTGTGCACCATGAACGACGGTCCCCACAGTGCCTTATACACCATGATGAAGGACCAGTATGCCAA
CTACGTGGTCCAGAAGATGATTGACGTGGCGGAGCCAGGCCAGCGGAAGATCGTCATGCATAAGATCCGG
CCCCACATCGCAACTCTTCGTAAGTACACCTATGGCAAGCACATTCTGGCCAAGCTGGAGAAGTACTACA
TGAAGAACGGTGTTGACTTAGGGGGCGGCCGCGGGGGAGGCGGTTCCGGTGGCGGCGGAAGCGGAGGTGG
AGGATCAGGGCCGGCCCTGCAGCTGCCTCCACTTGAAAGACTGACACTGGGATCCGGAGGAGGTGGAAGC
CAGCTGCATTTACCGCAGGTTTTAGCTGACGCTGTCTCACGCCTGGTCCTGGGTAAGTTTGGTGACCTGA
CCGACAACTTCTCCTCCCCTCACGCTCGCAGAAAAGTGCTGGCTGGAGTCGTCATGACAACAGGCACAGA
TGTTAAAGATGCCAAGGTGATAAGTGTTTCTACAGGAACAAAATGTATTAATGGTGAATACATGAGTGAT
CGTGGCCTTGCATTAAATGACTGCCATGCAGAAATAATATCTCGGAGATCCTTGCTCAGATTTCTTTATA
CACAACTTGAGCTTTACTTAAATAACAAAGATGATCAAAAAAGATCCATCTTTCAGAAATCAGAGCGAGG
GGGGTTTAGGCTGAAGGAGAATGTCCAGTTTCATCTGTACATCAGCACCTCTCCCTGTGGAGATGCCAGA
ATCTTCTCACCACATGAGCCAATCCTGGAAGAACCAGCAGATAGACACCCAAATCGTAAAGCAAGAGGAC
AGCTACGGACCAAAATAGAGTCTGGTCAGGGGACGATTCCAGTGCGCTCCAATGCGAGCATCCAAACGTG
GGACGGGGTGCTGCAAGGGGAGCGGCTGCTCACCATGTCCTGCAGTGACAAGATTGCACGCTGGAACGTG
GTGGGCATCCAGGGATCACTGCTCAGCATTTTCGTGGAGCCCATTTACTTCTCGAGCATCATCCTGGGCA
GCCTTTACCACGGGGACCACCTTTCCAGGGCCATGTACCAGCGGATCTCCAACATAGAGGACCTGCCACC
TCTCTACACCCTCAACAAGCCTTTGCTCAGTGGCATCAGCAATGCAGAAGCACGGCAGCCAGGGAAGGCC
CCCAACTTCAGTGTCAACTGGACGGTAGGCGACTCCGCTATTGAGGTCATCAACGCCACGACTGGGAAGG
ATGAGCTGGGCCGCGCGTCCCGCCTGTGTAAGCACGCGTTGTACTGTCGCTGGATGCGTGTGCACGGCAA
GGTTCCCTCCCACTTACTACGCTCCAAGATTACCAAGCCCAACGTGTACCATGAGTCCAAGCTGGCGGCA
AAGGAGTACCAGGCCGCCAAGGCGCGTCTGTTCACAGCCTTCATCAAGGCGGGGCTGGGGGCCTGGGTGG
AGAAGCCCACCGAGCAGGACCAGTTCTCACTCACGAACGTTTGATTAATTAAGAATTCGACCCAGCTTTC
TTGTACAAAGTGGTTGATATCCAGCACAGTGGCGGCCGCTCGAGTCTAGAGGGCCCGCGGTTCGAAGGTA
AGCCTATCCCTAACCCTCTCCTCGGTCTCGATTCTACGCGTACCGGTTAGCAATTGTTTTTTCGATGAGT
TTGGACAAACCACAACTAGAATGCAGTGAAAAAAATGCTTTATTTGTGAAATTTGTGATGCTATTGCTTT
ATTTGTAACCATTATAAGCTGCAATAAACAAGTTAACAACAACAATTGCATTCATTTTATGTTTCAGGTT
CAGGGGGAGGTGTGGGAGGTTTTTTAAAGCAAGTAAAACCTCTACAAATGTGGTACTTAAGAGGGGGAGA
CCAAAGGGCGAGACGTTAAGGCCTCACGTGACATGTGAGCAAAAGGCCAGCAAAAGGCCAGGAACCGTAA
AAAGGCCGCGTTGCTGGCGTTTTTCCATAGGCTCCGCCCCCCTGACGAGCATCACAAAAATCGACGCTCA
AGTCAGAGGTGGCGAAACCCGACAGGACTATAAAGATACCAGGCGTTTCCCCCTGGAAGCTCCCTCGTGC
GCTCTCCTGTTCCGACCCTGCCGCTTACGGGATACCTGTCCGCCTTTCTCCCTTCGGGAAGCGTGGCGCT
TTCTCATAGCTCACGCTGTAGGTATCTCAGTTCGGTGTAGGTCGTTCGCTCCAAGCTGGGCTGTGTGCAC
GAACCCCCCGTTCAGCCCGACCGCTGCGCCTTATCCGGTAACTATCGTCTTGAGTCCAACCCGGTAAGAC
ACGACTTATCGCCACTGGCAGCAGCCACTGGTAACAGGATTAGCAGAGCGAGGTATGTAGGCGGTGCTAC
AGAGTTCTTGAAGTGGTGGCCTAACTACGGCTACACTAGAAGAACAGTATTTGGTATCTGCGCTCTGCTG
AAGCCAGTTACCTTCGGAAAAAGAGTTGGTAGCTCTTGATCCGGCAAACAAACCACCGCTGGTAGCGGTG
GTTTTTTTGTTTGCAAGCAGCAGATTACGCGCAGAAAAAAAGGATCTCAAGAAGATCCTTTGATCTTTTC
TACGGGGTCTGACGCTCAGTGGAACGAAAACTCACGTTAAGGGATTTTGGTCATGCCGTCTCAGAAGAAC
TCGTCAAGAAGGCGATAGAAGGCGATGCGCTGCGAATCGGGAGCGGCGATACCGTAAAGCACGAGGAAGC
GGTCAGCCCATTCGCCGCCAAGCTCTTCAGCAATATCACGGGTAGCCAACGCTATGTCCTGATAGCGGTC
CGCCACACCCAGCCGGCCACAGTCGATGAATCCAGAAAAGCGGCCATTTTCCACCATGATATTCGGCAAG
CAGGCATCGCCATGGGTCACGACGAGATCCTCGCCGTCGGGCATGCTCGCCTTGAGCCTGGCGAACAGTT
CGGCTGGCGCGAGCCCCTGATGCTCTTCGTCCAGATCATCCTGATCGACAAGACCGGCTTCCATCCGAGT
ACGTGCTCTCTCGATGCGATGTTTCGCTTGGTGGTCGAATGGGCAGGTAGCCGGATCAAGCGTATGCAGC
CGCCGCATTGCATCAGCCATGATGGATACTTTCTCGGCAGGAGCAAGGTGAGATGACAGGAGATCCTGCC
CCGGCACTTCGCCCAATAGCAGCCAGTCCCTTCCCGCTTCAGTGACAACGTCGAGTACAGCTGCGCAAGG
AACGCCCGTCGTGGCCAGCCACGATAGCCGCGCTGCCTCGTCTTGCAGTTCATTCAGGGCACCGGACAGG
TCGGTCTTGACAAAAAGAACCGGGCGCCCCTGCGCTGACAGCCGGAACACGGCGGCATCAGAGCAGCCGA
TTGTCTGTTGTGCCCAGTCATAGCCGAATAGCCTCTCCACCCAAGCGGCCGGAGAACCTGCGTGCAATCC
ATCTTGTTCAATCATAATATTATTGAAGCATTTATCAGGGTTCGTCTCGTCCCGGTCTCCTCCCATGCAT
G
